Addgene plasmid #229257: pXTK020 [Origin_p15A_PartType1]
Purpose: XanthoMoClo Golden Gate Part Plasmid for cloning, contains Origin_p15A_PartType1
Depositing lab: Michael Springer. Depositing organization: Harvard Medical School. Publication: XanthoMoClo horizontal line A Robust Modular Cloning Genetic Toolkit for the Genera Xanthobacter and Roseixanthobacter. Soltysiak MPM, Ory ALH, Lee AD, Christophersen CE, Jalihal AP, Springer M. ACS Synth Biol. 2025 Apr 18;14(4):1173-1190. doi: 10.1021/acssynbio.4c00806. Epub 2025 Mar 13. PubMed 40080684.
Backbone
  Vector backbone: pXTK
  Vector type: Bacterial Expression
Growth in bacteria
  Bacterial resistance: Ampicillin, 100 μg/mL
  Growth temperature: 37°C
  Growth strain: DH5alpha
  Copy number: Low Copy
Gene/Insert
  Gene/Insert name: p15A Origin (alt name: Origin_p15A_PartType1)
  Species: Synthetic
  Cloning method: Restriction Enzyme; 5′ cloning site unknown (unknown if destroyed)
Terms and licenses: Academic/Nonprofit Terms; Industry Terms: Not Available to Industry
How to cite: pXTK020 [Origin_p15A_PartType1] was a gift from Michael Springer (Addgene plasmid # 229257 ; http://n2t.net/addgene:229257 ; RRID:Addgene_229257)
