[The description below was written by a language model from this plasmid's Addgene catalogue record and pLannotate feature annotations shown in this document.]
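Description:
pXTK020 [Origin_p15A_PartType1] is a small (about 2.4 kb) Golden Gate part plasmid from the XanthoMoClo modular cloning toolkit, which was developed for genetic work in the bacterial genera Xanthobacter and Roseixanthobacter. It is built on the pXTK part-storage backbone and is catalogued as a bacterial vector maintained in E. coli under ampicillin selection. Resistance is provided by a TEM-type beta-lactamase gene (bla) driven by its native AmpR promoter and followed by the bacteriophage fd central terminator.

The payload is not an expressed gene but a replication module, the p15A origin, stored as a "Part Type 1" element in the toolkit's assembly hierarchy. The feature table places this p15A origin directly downstream of a ColE1/pMB1/pUC-type origin, which presumably belongs to the backbone and replicates the part plasmid itself. p15A is a medium-copy origin compatible with ColE1-type replicons, so it is useful when an assembled plasmid must coexist with a second plasmid in E. coli. A short fragment annotated as RSF origin follows the part. It is only a few dozen bases long and may be a similarity-based match rather than a functional element. The catalogue lists the plasmid as low copy, which sits awkwardly with the annotated high-copy backbone origin, and the record does not resolve the difference.

The intended use is as a donor in Golden Gate reactions, in which the p15A part would be excised and combined with other toolkit parts to build multi-part vectors. The record does not state which Type IIS enzyme is used, the flanking overhangs or the cloning sites.
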