Features (pLannotate 1.2.2; 6 found; start..end, strand, type, name):
      1..589     +  rep_origin     ori: high-copy-number ColE1/pMB1/pBR322/pUC origin of replication
    656..1201    +  rep_origin     p15A ori: Plasmids containing the medium-copy-number p15A origin of replication can be propagated in E. coli cells that contain a second plasmid with the ColE1 origin.
   1289..1344    +  rep_origin     RSF ori (fragment): Plasmids containing the RSF 1030 origin of replication can be propagated in E. coli cells that contain additional plasmids with compatible origins.
   1406..1497    +  promoter       AmpR promoter: bla
   1498..2355    +  CDS            bla: BLAT_ECOLX - Experimental evidence at protein level: Swiss-Prot protein existence level 1. TEM-type are the most prevalent beta-lactamases in enterobacteria; they hydrolyze the beta-lactam bond in susceptible beta-lactam antibiotics, thus conferring resistance to penicillins and cephalosporins. TEM-3 and TEM-4 are capable of hydrolyzing cefotaxime and ceftazidime. TEM-5 is capable of hydrolyzing ceftazidime. TEM-6 is capable of hydrolyzing ceftazidime and aztreonam. TEM-8/CAZ-2, TEM- 16/CAZ-7 and TEM-24/CAZ-6 are markedly active against ceftazidime. IRT- 4 shows resistance to beta-lactamase in
   2362..2401    +  terminator     fd terminator: central terminator from bacteriophage fd (Otsuka and Kunisawa, 1982)
>Addgene plasmid #229257 | pXTK020 [Origin_p15A_PartType1] | addgene full sequence | sequence record 464654 | Addgene NGS Result
TTGAGATCCTTTTTTTCTGCGCGTAATCTGCTGCTTGCAAACAAAAAAACCACCGCTACCAGCGGTGGTT
TGTTTGCCGGATCAAGAGCTACCAACTCTTTTTCCGAAGGTAACTGGCTTCAGCAGAGCGCAGATACCAA
ATACTGTTCTTCTAGTGTAGCCGTAGTTAGGCCACCACTTCAAGAACTCTGTAGCACCGCCTACATACCT
CGCTCTGCTAATCCTGTTACCAGTGGCTGCTGCCAGTGGCGATAAGTCGTGTCTTACCGGGTTGGACTCA
AGACGATAGTTACCGGATAAGGCGCAGCGGTCGGGCTGAACGGGGGGTTCGTGCACACAGCCCAGCTTGG
AGCGAACGACCTACACCGAACTGAGATACCTACAGCGTGAGCTATGAGAAAGCGCCACGCTTCCCGAAGG
GAGAAAGGCGGACAGGTATCCGGTAAGCGGCAGGGTCGGAACAGGAGAGCGCACGAGGGAGCTTCCAGGG
GGAAACGCCTGGTATCTTTATAGTCCTGTCGGGTTTCGCCACCTCTGACTTGAGCGTCGATTTTTGTGAT
GCTCGTCAGGGGGGCGGAGCCTATGGAAAAACGCCAGCAACGCGAGTCGGTCTCTCCGACTAGAAATATT
TTATCTGATTAATAAGATGATCTTCTTGAGATCGTTTTGGTCTGCGCGTAATCTCTTGCTCTGAAAACGA
AAAAACCGCCTTGCAGGGCGGTTTTTCGAAGGTTCTCTGAGCTACCAACTCTTTGAACCGAGGTAACTGG
CTTGGAGGAGCGCAGTCACCAAAACTTGTCCTTTCAGTTTAGCCTTAACCGGCGCATGACTTCAAGACTA
ACTCCTCTAAATCAATTACCAGTGGCTGCTGCCAGTGGTGCTTTTGCATGTCTTTCCGGGTTGGACTCAA
GACGATAGTTACCGGATAAGGCGCAGCGGTCGGACTGAACGGGGGGTTCGTGCATACAGTCCAGCTTGGA
GCGAACTGCCTACCCGGAACTGAGTGTCAGGCGTGGAATGAGACAAACGCGGCCATAACAGCGGAATGAC
ACCGGTAAACCGAAAGGCAGGAACAGGAGAGCGCACGAGGGAGCCGCCAGGGGGAAACGCCTGGTATCTT
TATAGTCCTGTCGGGTTTCGCCACCACTGATTTGAGCGTCAGATTTCGTGATGCTTGTCAGGGGGGCGGA
GCCTATGGAAAAACGGCTTTGCCGCGGCCCTCTCACTTCCCTGTTAAGTATCTTCCTGGCATCTTCCAGG
AAATCTCCGCCCCGTTCGTAAGCCATTTCCGCTCGCCGCAGTCGAACGACCGAGCGTAGCGAGTCAGTGA
GCGAGGAAGCGGAATATATCCCAATTGAGACCAGAGTAGCCCGCCTAATGAGCGGGCTTTTTTTTAATTC
CCCTATTTGTTTATTTTTCTAAATACATTCAAATATGTATCCGCTCATGAGACAATAACCCTGATAAATG
CTTCAATAATATTGAAAAAGGAAGAGTATGAGCATTCAGCATTTTCGTGTGGCGCTGATTCCGTTTTTTG
CGGCGTTTTGCCTGCCGGTGTTTGCGCATCCGGAAACCCTGGTGAAAGTGAAAGATGCGGAAGATCAACT
GGGTGCGCGCGTGGGCTATATTGAACTGGATCTGAACAGCGGCAAAATTCTGGAATCTTTTCGTCCGGAA
GAACGTTTTCCGATGATGAGCACCTTTAAAGTGCTGCTGTGCGGTGCGGTTCTGAGCCGTGTGGATGCGG
GCCAGGAACAACTGGGCCGTCGTATTCATTATAGCCAGAACGATCTGGTGGAATATAGCCCGGTGACCGA
AAAACATCTGACCGATGGCATGACCGTGCGTGAACTGTGCAGCGCGGCGATTACCATGAGCGATAACACC
GCGGCGAACCTGCTGCTGACGACCATTGGCGGTCCGAAAGAACTGACCGCGTTTCTGCATAACATGGGCG
ATCATGTGACCCGTCTGGATCGTTGGGAACCGGAACTGAACGAAGCGATTCCGAACGATGAACGTGATAC
CACCATGCCGGCAGCAATGGCGACCACCCTGCGTAAACTGCTGACGGGTGAGCTGCTGACCCTGGCAAGC
CGCCAGCAACTGATTGATTGGATGGAAGCGGATAAAGTGGCGGGTCCGCTGCTGCGTAGCGCGCTGCCGG
CTGGCTGGTTTATTGCGGATAAAAGCGGTGCGGGCGAACGTGGCAGCCGTGGCATTATTGCGGCGCTGGG
CCCGGATGGTAAACCGAGCCGTATTGTGGTGATTTATACCACCGGCAGCCAGGCGACGATGGATGAACGT
AACCGTCAGATTGCGGAAATTGGCGCGAGCCTGATTAAACATTGGTAAACCGATACAATTAAAGGCTCCT
TTTGGAGCCTTTTTTTTTGGACGACCCTTGTCAGATCAAAGGATCTTC
